Addgene plasmid #45565: pEX.sEF1a.Kozak.HA.NLS.Sce.T2A.BFP
Purpose: Expresses I-Sce I nuclease in mammalian cells and BFP as a tracker
Depositing lab: Andrew Scharenberg. Depositing organization: Seattle Children's Hospital and Research Institute. Publication: Novel fluorescent genome editing reporters for monitoring DNA repair pathway utilization at endonuclease-induced breaks. Kuhar R, Gwiazda KS, Humbert O, Mandt T, Pangallo J, Brault M, Khan I, Maizels N, Rawlings DJ, Scharenberg AM, Certo MT. Nucleic Acids Res. 2013 Oct 10. 10.1093/nar/gkt872 PubMed 24121685.
Backbone
  Vector backbone: pExodus
  Backbone size w/o insert (bp): 3724
  Total vector size (bp): 6112
  Vector type: Mammalian Expression
Growth in bacteria
  Bacterial resistance: Ampicillin, 100 μg/mL
  Growth temperature: 37°C
  Growth strain: DH5alpha
  Copy number: High Copy
Gene/Insert 1
  Gene/Insert name: I-Sce I Nuclease
  Species: H. sapiens (human)
  Insert size (bp): 711
  Tag / fusion protein: HA (N terminal on insert)
Gene/Insert 2
  Gene/Insert name: BFP
  Species: H. sapiens (human)
  Insert size (bp): 762
Terms and licenses: Academic/Nonprofit Terms; Industry Terms: Not Available to Industry
How to cite: pEX.sEF1a.Kozak.HA.NLS.Sce.T2A.BFP was a gift from Andrew Scharenberg (Addgene plasmid # 45565 ; http://n2t.net/addgene:45565 ; RRID:Addgene_45565)
