[The description below was written by a language model from this plasmid's Addgene catalogue record and pLannotate feature annotations shown in this document.]
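Description:
pEX.sEF1a.Kozak.HA.NLS.Sce.T2A.BFP is a 6.1 kb mammalian expression plasmid built on the pExodus backbone. It is designed for transient delivery of the I-SceI homing endonuclease together with a blue fluorescent tracker. In E. coli it replicates from a high-copy ColE1/pUC-type origin and is selected with ampicillin through the bla gene and its native promoter. An f1 phage origin is also present. The feature table shows only short fragments of an SV40 promoter, NeoR/KanR and ble followed by an SV40 poly(A) signal. These look like remnants of a former selection cassette, so the record does not support a functional drug marker for mammalian cells.

The payload is a single transcription unit driven by the short (core) human EF-1α promoter. As the name indicates, a Kozak sequence is followed by an N-terminal HA epitope tag and a nuclear localisation signal fused to the I-SceI coding sequence. I-SceI is a yeast mitochondrial intron-homing endonuclease that cuts a defined 18 bp recognition site. The catalogue lists human as the species for both inserts, although annotation traces I-SceI to Saccharomyces cerevisiae and the BFP to TagBFP, derived from Entacmaea quadricolor. A T2A self-cleaving peptide links the nuclease to TagBFP, so both proteins are made from one open reading frame as separate polypeptides, and blue fluorescence marks the cells that express the nuclease. A WPRE downstream enhances transcript expression, and a bovine growth hormone poly(A) signal terminates the message.

The plasmid is used to introduce a site-specific double-strand break at an engineered I-SceI target. In the associated work, this was done with fluorescent genome-editing reporters that monitor which DNA repair pathway is used at endonuclease-induced breaks, and BFP allows gating on transfected cells.
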