Features (pLannotate 1.2.2; 19 found; start..end, strand, type, name):
     28..80      -  misc_feature   bom (fragment): basis of mobility region from pBR322
    249..460     +  promoter       EF-1α core promoter: core promoter for human elongation factor EF-1α
    541..1242    +  CDS            SCEI (sequence partly withheld): SCE1_YEAST - Also known as OMEGA, SECY. Experimental evidence at protein level: Swiss-Prot protein existence level 1. Mitochondrial DNA endonuclease involved in intron homing. It introduces a specific double-strand break in the DNA of the 21S rRNA gene and thus mediates the insertion of an intron, containing its own coding sequence (group I intron), into an intronless gene. Specifically recognizes and cleaves the sequence 5'-TAGGGATAACAGGGTAAT-3'. From Saccharomyces cerevisiae (strain ATCC 204508 / S288c) (Baker's yeast).
   1315..2013    +  CDS            TagBFP: TagBFP is a basic (constitutively fluorescent) blue fluorescent protein published in 2008, derived from Entacmaea quadricolor. It is reported to be a very rapidly-maturing monomer with very low acid sensitivity.
   2030..2618    +  misc_feature   WPRE: woodchuck hepatitis virus posttranscriptional regulatory element
   2698..2922    +  polyA_signal   bGH poly(A) signal: bovine growth hormone polyadenylation signal
   2926..2947    +  promoter       SV40 promoter (fragment): SV40 enhancer and early promoter
   2968..3396    +  rep_origin     f1 ori (sequence partly withheld): f1 bacteriophage origin of replication; arrow indicates direction of (+) strand synthesis
   3401..3469    +  promoter       SV40 promoter (fragment): SV40 enhancer and early promoter
   3470..3614    +  CDS            NeoR/KanR (fragment): aminoglycoside phosphotransferase confers resistance to neomycin, kanamycin, and G418 (Geneticin®)
   3635..3793    +  CDS            ble (fragment): BLE_KLEPN - Experimental evidence at protein level: Swiss-Prot protein existence level 1. Binding protein with a strong affinity to the bleomycin family of antibiotics. Binds to CL990; an antimitotic-antibiotic compound. From Klebsiella pneumoniae.
   3788..3909    +  polyA_signal   SV40 poly(A) signal: SV40 polyadenylation signal
   3982..3998    -  protein_bind   lac operator: The lac repressor binds to the lac operator to inhibit transcription in E. coli. This inhibition can be relieved by adding lactose or isopropyl-β-D-thiogalactopyranoside (IPTG). lac repressor encoded by lacI
   4006..4036    -  promoter       lac promoter: promoter for the E. coli lac operon
   4051..4072    -  protein_bind   CAP binding site: CAP binding activates transcription in the presence of cAMP. E. coli catabolite activator protein
   4085..4177    -  CDS            lacI (fragment): lac repressor; lacI; The lac repressor binds to the lac operator to inhibit transcription in E. coli. This inhibition can be relieved by adding lactose or isopropyl-β-D-thiogalactopyranoside (IPTG).
   4360..4945    -  rep_origin     ori: high-copy-number ColE1/pMB1/pBR322/pUC origin of replication
   5116..5976    -  CDS            AmpR: β-lactamase; bla; confers resistance to ampicillin, carbenicillin, and related antibiotics
   5977..6081    -  promoter       AmpR promoter: bla
>Addgene plasmid #45565 | pEX.sEF1a.Kozak.HA.NLS.Sce.T2A.BFP | depositor full sequence | sequence record 67129 | pEX.sEF1a.Kozak.HA.NLS.Sce.T2A.BFP sequence 6112 bps
GACGGATCGGGAGATCTCCCGATCCCCTATGGTGCACTCTCAGTACAATCTGCTCTGATGCCGCATAGTT
AAGCCAGTATCTGCTCCCTGCTTGTGTGTTGGAGGTCGCTGAGTAGTGCGCGAGCAAAATTTAAGCTACA
ACAAGGCAAGGCTTGACCGACAATTGCATGAAGAATCTGCTTAGGGTTAGGCGTTTTGCGCTGCTTCGCG
ATGTACGGGCCAGATATAAGGCTCCGGTGCCCGTCAGTGGGCAGAGCGCACATCGCCCACAGTCCCCGAG
AAGTTGGGGGGAGGGGTCGGCAATTGAACCGGTGCCTAGAGAAGGTGGCGCGGGGTAAACTGGGAAAGTG
ATGTCGTGTACTGGCTCCGCCTTTTTCCCGAGGGTGGGGGAGAACCGTATATAAGTGCAGTAGTCGCCGT
GAACGTTCTTTTTCGCAACGGGTTTGCCGCCAGAACACAGGATCTGCCGCCACCATGGGCGTATACCCCT
ACGACGTGCCCGACTACGCCCCCGGGCCCCCTAAGAAAAAGAGGAAGGTGAAG
[354 nt withheld, positions 544-897]
AAGAAGACCATCCCCAACAACCTGGTGGAGAACTACCTGACCCCCATGAGCCTGGCCTACTGGTTCATGG
ACGACGGCGGCAAGTGGGACTACAACAAGAACAGCACCAACAAGAGCATCGTGCTGAACACCCAGAGCTT
CACCTTCGAGGAGGTGGAGTACCTGGTGAAGGGCCTGAGGAACAAGTTCCAGCTGAACTGCTACGTGAAG
ATCAACAAGAACAAGCCCATCATCTACATCGACAGCATGAGCTACCTGATCTTCTACAACCTGATCAAGC
CCTACCTGATCCCCCAGATGATGTACAAGCTGCCCAACACCATCAGCAGCGAGACCTTCCTGAAGGGCGG
CGGCGGATCCGGTGAGGGCAGAGGAAGTCTTCTAACATGCGGTGACGTGGAGGAGAATCCGGGCCCCATG
AGCGAGCTGATTAAGGAGAACATGCACATGAAGCTGTACATGGAGGGCACCGTGGACAACCATCACTTCA
AGTGCACATCCGAGGGCGAAGGCAAGCCCTACGAGGGCACCCAGACCATGAGAATCAAGGTGGTCGAGGG
CGGCCCTCTCCCCTTCGCCTTCGACATCCTGGCTACTAGCTTCCTCTACGGCAGCAAGACCTTCATCAAC
CACACCCAGGGCATCCCCGACTTCTTCAAGCAGTCCTTCCCTGAGGGCTTCACATGGGAGAGAGTCACCA
CATACGAAGACGGGGGCGTGCTGACCGCTACCCAGGACACCAGCCTCCAGGACGGCTGCCTCATCTACAA
CGTCAAGATCAGAGGGGTGAACTTCACATCCAACGGCCCTGTGATGCAGAAGAAAACACTCGGCTGGGAG
GCCTTCACCGAGACGCTGTACCCCGCTGACGGCGGCCTGGAAGGCAGAAACGACATGGCCCTGAAGCTCG
TGGGCGGGAGCCATCTGATCGCAAACATCAAGACCACATATAGATCCAAGAAACCCGCTAAGAACCTCAA
GATGCCTGGCGTCTACTATGTGGACTACAGACTGGAAAGAATCAAGGAGGCCAACAACGAGACCTACGTC
GAGCAGCACGAGGTGGCAGTGGCCAGATACTGCGACCTCCCTAGCAAACTGGGGCACAAGCTTAATTGAT
TCTAGAGTCGACAATCAACCTCTGGATTACAAAATTTGTGAAAGATTGACTGGTATTCTTAACTATGTTG
CTCCTTTTACGCTATGTGGATACGCTGCTTTAATGCCTTTGTATCATGCTATTGCTTCCCGTATGGCTTT
CATTTTCTCCTCCTTGTATAAATCCTGGTTGCTGTCTCTTTATGAGGAGTTGTGGCCCGTTGTCAGGCAA
CGTGGCGTGGTGTGCACTGTGTTTGCTGACGCAACCCCCACTGGTTGGGGCATTGCCACCACCTGTCAGC
TCCTTTCCGGGACTTTCGCTTTCCCCCTCCCTATTGCCACGGCGGAACTCATCGCCGCCTGCCTTGCCCG
CTGCTGGACAGGGGCTCGGCTGTTGGGCACTGACAATTCCGTGGTGTTGTCGGGGAAGCTGACGTCCTTT
CCATGGCTGCTCGCCTGTGTTGCCACCTGGATTCTGCGCGGGACGTCCTTCTGCTACGTCCCTTCGGCCC
TCAATCCAGCGGACCTTCCTTCCCGCGGCCTGCTGCCGGCTCTGCGGCCTCTTCCGCGTCTTCGCCTTCG
CCCTCAGACGAGTCGGATCTCCCTTTGGGCCGCCTCCCCGCCTGGAATTCTGCAGATATCCAGCACAGTG
GCGGCCGCTCGAGTCTAGAGGGCCCGTTTAAACCCGCTGATCAGCCTCGACTGTGCCTTCTAGTTGCCAG
CCATCTGTTGTTTGCCCCTCCCCCGTGCCTTCCTTGACCCTGGAAGGTGCCACTCCCACTGTCCTTTCCT
AATAAAATGAGGAAATTGCATCGCATTGTCTGAGTAGGTGTCATTCTATTCTGGGGGGTGGGGTGGGGCA
GGACAGCAAGGGGGAGGATTGGGAAGACAATAGCAGGCATGCTGGGGATGCGGTGGGCTCTATGGCTTCT
GAGGCGGAAAGAACCAGCTGGGGCTCTAGGGGGTATCCCC
[124 nt withheld, positions 2968-3091]
C
[91 nt withheld, positions 3093-3183]
A
[49 nt withheld, positions 3185-3233]
CCTTTGACGTTGGAGTCCACGTTCTTT
[37 nt withheld, positions 3261-3297]
ACCCTATCTCGGTCTATTCTTTTGATTTATAAGGGATTTTGCCGATTTCGGCCTATTGGTTAAAAAATGA
GCTGATTTAACAAAAATTTAACGCGAATTAATTCTGTGGAATGTGTGTCAGTTAGGGTGTGGAAAGTCCC
CAGGCTCCCCAGCAGGCAGAAGTATGCAAAGCCTATCAGGACATAGCGTTGGCTACCCGTGATATTGCTG
AAGAGCTTGGCGGCGAATGGGCTGACCGCTTCCTCGTGCTTTACGGTATCGCCGCTCCCGATTCGCAGCG
CATCGCCTTCTATCGCCTTCTTGACGAGTTCTTCTGAGCGGGACTCTGGGGTTCGAAATGACCGACCAAG
CGACGCCCAACCTGCCATCACGAGATTTCGATTCCACCGCCGCCTTCTATGAAAGGTTGGGCTTCGGAAT
CGTTTTCCGGGACGCCGGCTGGATGATCCTCCAGCGCGGGGATCTCATGCTGGAGTTCTTCGCCCACCCC
AACTTGTTTATTGCAGCTTATAATGGTTACAAATAAAGCAATAGCATCACAAATTTCACAAATAAAGCAT
TTTTTTCACTGCATTCTAGTTGTGGTTTGTCCAAACTCATCAATGTATCTTATCATGTCTGTATACCGTC
GACCTCTAGCTAGAGCTTGGCGTAATCATGGTCATAGCTGTTTCCTGTGTGAAATTGTTATCCGCTCACA
ATTCCACACAACATACGAGCCGGAAGCATAAAGTGTAAAGCCTGGGGTGCCTAATGAGTGAGCTAACTCA
CATTAATTGCGTTGCGCTCACTGCCCGCTTTCCAGTCGGGAAACCTGTCGTGCCAGCTGCATTAATGAAT
CGGCCAACGCGCGGGGAGAGGCGGTTTGCGTATTGGGCGCTCTTCCGCTTCCTCGCTCACTGACTCGCTG
CGCTCGGTCGTTCGGCTGCGGCGAGCGGTATCAGCTCACTCAAAGGCGGTAATACGGTTATCCACAGAAT
CAGGGGATAACGCAGGAAAGAACATGTGAGCAAAAGGCCAGCAAAAGGCCAGGAACCGTAAAAAGGCCGC
GTTGCTGGCGTTTTTCCATAGGCTCCGCCCCCCTGACGAGCATCACAAAAATCGACGCTCAAGTCAGAGG
TGGCGAAACCCGACAGGACTATAAAGATACCAGGCGTTTCCCCCTGGAAGCTCCCTCGTGCGCTCTCCTG
TTCCGACCCTGCCGCTTACCGGATACCTGTCCGCCTTTCTCCCTTCGGGAAGCGTGGCGCTTTCTCATAG
CTCACGCTGTAGGTATCTCAGTTCGGTGTAGGTCGTTCGCTCCAAGCTGGGCTGTGTGCACGAACCCCCC
GTTCAGCCCGACCGCTGCGCCTTATCCGGTAACTATCGTCTTGAGTCCAACCCGGTAAGACACGACTTAT
CGCCACTGGCAGCAGCCACTGGTAACAGGATTAGCAGAGCGAGGTATGTAGGCGGTGCTACAGAGTTCTT
GAAGTGGTGGCCTAACTACGGCTACACTAGAAGAACAGTATTTGGTATCTGCGCTCTGCTGAAGCCAGTT
ACCTTCGGAAAAAGAGTTGGTAGCTCTTGATCCGGCAAACAAACCACCGCTGGTAGCGGTTTTTTTGTTT
GCAAGCAGCAGATTACGCGCAGAAAAAAAGGATCTCAAGAAGATCCTTTGATCTTTTCTACGGGGTCTGA
CGCTCAGTGGAACGAAAACTCACGTTAAGGGATTTTGGTCATGAGATTATCAAAAAGGATCTTCACCTAG
ATCCTTTTAAATTAAAAATGAAGTTTTAAATCAATCTAAAGTATATATGAGTAAACTTGGTCTGACAGTT
ACCAATGCTTAATCAGTGAGGCACCTATCTCAGCGATCTGTCTATTTCGTTCATCCATAGTTGCCTGACT
CCCCGTCGTGTAGATAACTACGATACGGGAGGGCTTACCATCTGGCCCCAGTGCTGCAATGATACCGCGA
GACCCACGCTCACCGGCTCCAGATTTATCAGCAATAAACCAGCCAGCCGGAAGGGCCGAGCGCAGAAGTG
GTCCTGCAACTTTATCCGCCTCCATCCAGTCTATTAATTGTTGCCGGGAAGCTAGAGTAAGTAGTTCGCC
AGTTAATAGTTTGCGCAACGTTGTTGCCATTGCTACAGGCATCGTGGTGTCACGCTCGTCGTTTGGTATG
GCTTCATTCAGCTCCGGTTCCCAACGATCAAGGCGAGTTACATGATCCCCCATGTTGTGCAAAAAAGCGG
TTAGCTCCTTCGGTCCTCCGATCGTTGTCAGAAGTAAGTTGGCCGCAGTGTTATCACTCATGGTTATGGC
AGCACTGCATAATTCTCTTACTGTCATGCCATCCGTAAGATGCTTTTCTGTGACTGGTGAGTACTCAACC
AAGTCATTCTGAGAATAGTGTATGCGGCGACCGAGTTGCTCTTGCCCGGCGTCAATACGGGATAATACCG
CGCCACATAGCAGAACTTTAAAAGTGCTCATCATTGGAAAACGTTCTTCGGGGCGAAAACTCTCAAGGAT
CTTACCGCTGTTGAGATCCAGTTCGATGTAACCCACTCGTGCACCCAACTGATCTTCAGCATCTTTTACT
TTCACCAGCGTTTCTGGGTGAGCAAAAACAGGAAGGCAAAATGCCGCAAAAAAGGGAATAAGGGCGACAC
GGAAATGTTGAATACTCATACTCTTCCTTTTTCAATATTATTGAAGCATTTATCAGGGTTATTGTCTCAT
GAGCGGATACATATTTGAATGTATTTAGAAAAATAAACAAATAGGGGTTCCGCGCACATTTCCCCGAAAA
GTGCCACCTGACGTC
