>Addgene plasmid #45565 | pEX.sEF1a.Kozak.HA.NLS.Sce.T2A.BFP | addgene partial sequence | sequence record 70572 | hEF1aprom-F 5'-AACTGGGAAAGTGATGTCGTG-3'
CCTTTTTCCCGAGGGTGGGGGAGAACCGTATATAAGTGCAGTAGTCGCCGTGAACGTTCTTTTTCGCAAC
GGGTTTGCCGCCAGAACACAGGATCTGCCGCCACCATGGGCGTATACCCCTACGACGTGCCCGACTACGC
CCCCGGGCCCCCTAAGAAAAAGAGGAAGGTGAAG
[354 nt withheld, positions 175-528]
AAGAAGACCATCCCCAACAACCTGGTGGAGAACTACCTGACCCCCATGAGCCTGGCCTACTGGTTCATGG
ACGACGGCGGCAAGTGGGACTACAACAAGAACAGCACCAACAAGAGCATCGTGCTGAACACCCAGAGCTT
CACCTTCGAGGAGGTGGAGTACCTGGTGAAGGGCCTGAGGAACAAGTTCCAGCTGAACTGCTACGTGAAG
ATCAACAAGAACAAGCCCATCATCTACATCGACAGCATGAGCTACCTGATCTTCTACAACCTGATCAAGC
CCTACCTGATCCCCCAGATGATGTACAAGCTGCCCAACACCATCAGCAGCGAGACCTTCCTGAAGGGCGG
CGGCGGATCCGGTGAGGGCAGAGGAAGTCTTCTAACATGCGGTGACGTGGAGGAGAATCCGGGCCCCATG
AGCGAGCTGATTAAGGAGAACATGCACATGAAGCTGTACATGGAGGGCACCGTGGACAA
