>Addgene plasmid #45565 | pEX.sEF1a.Kozak.HA.NLS.Sce.T2A.BFP | addgene partial sequence | sequence record 71828 | WPRE-R 5'-CATAGCGTAAAAGGAGCAACA-3'
AGTCAATCTTTCACAAATTTTGTAATCCAGAGGTTGATTGTCGACTCTAGAATCAATTAAGCTTGTGCCC
CAGTTTGCTAGGGAGGTCGCAGTATCTGGCCACTGCCACCTCGTGCTGCTCGACGTAGGTCTCGTTGTTG
GCCTCCTTGATTCTTTCCAGTCTGTAGTCCACATAGTAGACGCCAGGCATCTTGAGGTTCTTAGCGGGTT
TCTTGGATCTATATGTGGTCTTGATGTTTGCGATCAGATGGCTCCCACCCACGAGCTTCAGGGCCATGTC
GTTTCTGCCTTCCAGGCCGCCGTCAGCGGGGTACAGCGTCTCGGTGAAGGCCTCCCAGCCGAGTGTTTTC
TTCTGCATCACAGGGCCGTTGGATGTGAAGTTCACCCCTCTGATCTTGACGTTGTAGATGAGGCAGCCGT
CCTGGAGGCTGGTGTCCTGGGTAGCGGTCAGCACGCCCCCGTCTTCGTATGTGGTGACTCTCTCCCATGT
GAAGCCCTCAGGGAAGGACTGCTTGAAGAAGTCGGGGATGCCCTGGGTGTGGTTGATGAAGGTCTTGCTG
CCGTAGAGGAAGCTAGTAGCCAGGATGTCGAAGGCGAAGGGGAGAGGGCCGCCCTCGACCACCTTGATTC
TCATGGTCTGGGTGCCCTCGTAGGGCTTGCCTTCGCCCTCGGATGTGCACTTGAAGTGATGGTTGTCCAC
GGTGCCCTCCATGTACAGCTTCATGTGCATGTTCTCCTTAATCAGCTCGCTCATGGGGCCCGGATTCTCC
TCCACGTCACCGCATGTTAGAAGACTTCCTCTGCCCTCACCGGATCCGCCGCCGCCCTTCAGGAAGGTCT
CGCTGCTGATGGTGTTGGGCAGCTTGTACATCATCTGGGGGATCAGGTAGGGCTTGATCAGGTTGTAGAA
GATCAGGTAGCTCATGCTGTCGATGTAGATGATGGGCTTGTTCTTGTTGATCTTCACGTAGCAGTTCAGC
TGGAACTTGTTCCTCAGGCCCTTCACCAGGTACTCCACCTCCTCGAAGGTGAAGCTCTGGGTGTTCAGCA
CGATGCTCTTGTTGGTGCTGTTCTTGTTGTAGTCCCACTTGCCGCCGTCGTC
